Addgene plasmid #31901: pMA6-TAF4-3xFLAG
Depositing lab: Robert Tjian. Depositing organization: University of California, Berkeley. Publication: Wnt signaling targets ETO coactivation domain of TAF4/TFIID in vivo. Wright KJ, Tjian R. Proc Natl Acad Sci U S A. 2009 Jan 6;106(1):55-60. Epub 2008 Dec 30. 10.1073/pnas.0811914106 PubMed 19116271.
Backbone
  Vector backbone: pMA6
  Vector type: Insect Expression
  Selectable markers: Blasticidin
Growth in bacteria
  Bacterial resistance: Ampicillin, 100 μg/mL
  Growth temperature: 37°C
  Growth strain: DH5alpha
  Copy number: Unknown
Gene/Insert
  Gene/Insert name: TAF4
  Species: D. melanogaster (fly)
  Entrez Gene: Taf4 (a.k.a. Dmel_CG5444, CG5444, Dmel\CG5444, SR3-3, SY3-2 TAF110, TAF, TAF110, TAF4, TAFII110, TAF[II]110, TAF[[II]], TAF[[II]]110, TFIID, TFIID 110, Taf110, Taf[[II]]110, d110, dTAF4, dTAFII110, dTAF[[II]]110, dmTAF4, l(3)72Dj, p110, taf110)
  Promoter: Actin 5C
  Tag / fusion protein: 3xFLAG (N terminal on insert)
  Cloning method: Restriction Enzyme; 5′ cloning site none (unknown if destroyed); 3′ cloning site none (unknown if destroyed)
  Sequencing primers: 5′ AC5
Terms and licenses: Academic/Nonprofit Terms; Industry Terms: Not Available to Industry
Depositor comments: Previously used in Drosophila, not tested in Sf9 cells.
How to cite: pMA6-TAF4-3xFLAG was a gift from Robert Tjian (Addgene plasmid # 31901 ; http://n2t.net/addgene:31901 ; RRID:Addgene_31901)
