[The description below was written by a language model from this plasmid's Addgene catalogue record.]
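Description:
pMA6-TAF4-3xFLAG is an insect-cell expression plasmid built on the pMA6 backbone for producing an epitope-tagged version of Drosophila melanogaster TAF4 (also known as TAFII110 or dTAF4), a subunit of the general transcription factor TFIID. The plasmid is propagated in E. coli under ampicillin selection. A blasticidin marker allows selection of transfected insect cells, which makes it possible to derive stable lines as well as to express the protein transiently. The record gives no copy number, does not name the origin of replication, and includes no feature table, so the finer details of the backbone are not documented here.

Expression of the TAF4 coding sequence is driven by the Actin 5C promoter, a strong constitutive Drosophila promoter widely used in cultured fly cells. According to the record, a 3xFLAG tag is fused at the N terminus of the insert, even though the order of elements in the plasmid name might suggest otherwise. The triple FLAG epitope allows sensitive detection by immunoblotting or immunostaining. It also supports affinity purification or co-immunoprecipitation of TAF4 and associated TFIID components with anti-FLAG reagents. The insert was introduced by restriction cloning, but the specific sites are not recorded.

The construct comes from work on how Wnt signaling acts through the ETO coactivation domain of TAF4 within TFIID in vivo. That context fits its use for expressing tagged TAF4 to study coactivator interactions and transcriptional regulation. The depositor notes that it has been used in Drosophila but has not been tested in Sf9 cells.
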