>Addgene plasmid #31901 | pMA6-TAF4-3xFLAG | addgene partial sequence | sequence record 37589 | AC5 5'-ACACAAAGCCGCTCCATCAG-3'
GTGTGGTGGAATTCATGGACTACAAAGACCATGACGGTGATTATAAAGATCATGACATCGATTACAAGGA
TGACGATGACAAGCTTGCGGCCGCTGCCCTCTACACAAAGGAGCTGGTCATCGAAGGCATTAAACCTCCG
CCGCAGCACGTTCTCGGCCTGGCCGGACTCTCTCAACAGTTGCCTAAAATCCAAGCGCAAATCCGTCCGA
TCGGTCCTAGCCAGACAACGACCATTGGACAGACGCAGGTGCGTATGATAACGCCGAATGCCTTGGGCAC
GCCGCGACCCACCATTGGCCACACCACGATATCGAAGCAGCCACCGAATATTCGGTTGCCTACGGCCCCG
CGTCTCGTCAACACTGGAGGAATTCGCACCCAGATACCCTCGTTGCAGGTGCCTGGTCAGGCGAACATTG
TGCAAATACGTGGACCGCAGCATGCTCAGCTGCAGCGTACTGGATCGGTCCAGATCCGGGCCACCACTCG
TCCGCCAAACAGTGTGCCCACCGCGAACAAACTCACTGCCGTCAAGGTGGGACAGACGCAAATCAAAGCG
ATTACGCCCAGCCTGCATCCACCCTCGCTGGCGGCAATCTCAGGTGGACCACCGCCGACACCCACGCTGT
CTGTTTTGTCTACGTTGAACTCCGCCTCGACCACAACGCTGCCCATACCATCGTTACCCACGGTCCACCT
TCCCCCCGAAGCTCTTCGAGCCCGTGAGCAGATGCAAAATTCGCTGAACCACAACAGCAATCACTTCGAT
GCAAAACTGGTGGAGATCAAGGCGCCGTCGCTGCATCCGCCGCACATGGAGCGGATCAACGCATCTCTCA
CACCGATTGGAGCCAAGACGATGGCAAGGCCGCCGCCTGCGATCAACAAGGCGAT
